>Addgene plasmid #128671 | pLVX-Flag-Polß(TM)-IRES-neo | addgene full sequence | sequence record 320738 | Addgene NGS Result
TGGAAGGGCTAATTCACTCCCAAAGAAGACAAGATATCCTTGATCTGTGGATCTACCACACACAAGGCTA
CTTCCCTGATTAGCAGAACTACACACCAGGGCCAGGGGTCAGATATCCACTGACCTTTGGATGGTGCTAC
AAGCTAGTACCAGTTGAGCCAGATAAGGTAGAAGAGGCCAATAAAGGAGAGAACACCAGCTTGTTACACC
CTGTGAGCCTGCATGGGATGGATGACCCGGAGAGAGAAGTGTTAGAGTGGAGGTTTGACAGCCGCCTAGC
ATTTCATCACGTGGCCCGAGAGCTGCATCCGGAGTACTTCAAGAACTGCTGATATCGAGCTTGCTACAAG
GGACTTTCCGCTGGGGACTTTCCAGGGAGGCGTGGCCTGGGCGGGACTGGGGAGTGGCGAGCCCTCAGAT
CCTGCATATAAGCAGCTGCTTTTTGCCTGTACTGGGTCTCTCTGGTTAGACCAGATCTGAGCCTGGGAGC
TCTCTGGCTAACTAGGGAACCCACTGCTTAAGCCTCAATAAAGCTTGCCTTGAGTGCTTCAAGTAGTGTG
TGCCCGTCTGTTGTGTGACTCTGGTAACTAGAGATCCCTCAGACCCTTTTAGTCAGTGTGGAAAATCTCT
AGCAGTGGCGCCCGAACAGGGACTTGAAAGCGAAAGGGAAACCAGAGGAGCTCTCTCGACGCAGGACTCG
GCTTGCTGAAGCGCGCACGGCAAGAGGCGAGGGGCGGCGACTGGTGAGTACGCCAAAAATTTTGACTAGC
GGAGGCTAGAAGGAGAGAGATGGGTGCGAGAGCGTCAGTATTAAGCGGGGGAGAATTAGATCGCGATGGG
AAAAAATTCGGTTAAGGCCAGGGGGAAAGAAAAAATATAAATTAAAACATATAGTATGGGCAAGCAGGGA
GCTAGAACGATTCGCAGTTAATCCTGGCCTGTTAGAAACATCAGAAGGCTGTAGACAAATACTGGGACAG
CTACAACCATCCCTTCAGACAGGATCAGAAGAACTTAGATCATTATATAATACAGTAGCAACCCTCTATT
GTGTGCATCAAAGGATAGAGATAAAAGACACCAAGGAAGCTTTAGACAAGATAGAGGAAGAGCAAAACAA
AAGTAAGACCACCGCACAGCAAGCGGCCGGCCGCTGATCTTCAGACCTGGAGGAGGAGATATGAGGGACA
ATTGGAGAAGTGAATTATATAAATATAAAGTAGTAAAAATTGAACCATTAGGAGTAGCACCCACCAAGGC
AAAGAGAAGAGTGGTGCAGAGAGAAAAAAGAGCAGTGGGAATAGGAGCTTTGTTCCTTGGGTTCTTGGGA
GCAGCAGGAAGCACTATGGGCGCAGCGTCAATGACGCTGACGGTACAGGCCAGACAATTATTGTCTGGTA
TAGTGCAGCAGCAGAACAATTTGCTGAGGGCTATTGAGGCGCAACAGCATCTGTTGCAACTCACAGTCTG
GGGCATCAAGCAGCTCCAGGCAAGAATCCTGGCTGTGGAAAGATACCTAAAGGATCAACAGCTCCTGGGG
ATTTGGGGTTGCTCTGGAAAACTCATTTGCACCACTGCTGTGCCTTGGAATGCTAGTTGGAGTAATAAAT
CTCTGGAACAGATTTGGAATCACACGACCTGGATGGAGTGGGACAGAGAAATTAACAATTACACAAGCTT
AATACACTCCTTAATTGAAGAATCGCAAAACCAGCAAGAAAAGAATGAACAAGAATTATTGGAATTAGAT
AAATGGGCAAGTTTGTGGAATTGGTTTAACATAACAAATTGGCTGTGGTATATAAAATTATTCATAATGA
TAGTAGGAGGCTTGGTAGGTTTAAGAATAGTTTTTGCTGTACTTTCTATAGTGAATAGAGTTAGGCAGGG
ATATTCACCATTATCGTTTCAGACCCACCTCCCAACCCCGAGGGGACCCGACAGGCCCGAAGGAATAGAA
GAAGAAGGTGGAGAGAGAGACAGAGACAGATCCATTCGATTAGTGAACGGATCTCGACGGTATCGCCTTT
AAAAGAAAAGGGGGGATTGGGGGGTACAGTGCAGGGGAAAGAATAGTAGACATAATAGCAACAGACATAC
AAACTAAAGAATTACAAAAACAAATTACAAAAATTCAAAATTTTCGGGTTTATTACAGGGACAGCAGAGA
TCCAGTTTATCGATAAGCTTGGGAGTTCCGCGTTACATAACTTACGGTAAATGGCCCGCCTGGCTGACCG
CCCAACGACCCCCGCCCATTGACGTCAATAATGACGTATGTTCCCATAGTAACGCCAATAGGGACTTTCC
ATTGACGTCAATGGGTGGAGTATTTACGGTAAACTGCCCACTTGGCAGTACATCAAGTGTATCATATGCC
AAGTACGCCCCCTATTGACGTCAATGACGGTAAATGGCCCGCCTGGCATTATGCCCAGTACATGACCTTA
TGGGACTTTCCTACTTGGCAGTACATCTACGTATTAGTCATCGCTATTACCATGGTGATGCGGTTTTGGC
AGTACATCAATGGGCGTGGATAGCGGTTTGACTCACGGGGATTTCCAAGTCTCCACCCCATTGACGTCAA
TGGGAGTTTGTTTTGGCACCAAAATCAACGGGACTTTCCAAAATGTCGTAACAACTCCGCCCCATTGACG
CAAATGGGCGGTAGGCGTGTACGGTGGGAGGTCTATATAAGCAGAGCTCGTTTAGTGAACCGTCAGATCG
CCTGGAGACGCCATCCACGCTGTTTTGACCTCCATAGAAGACACCGACTCTACTAGAGGATCTATTTCCG
GTGAATTCCTCGAGACTAATCAACAAGTTTGTACAAAAAAGCAGGCTCCGCGGCCGCCCCCTTCACCATG
GACTACAAAGACGATGACGATAAAGGCATGAGCAAACGGAAGGCGCCGCAGGAGACTCTCAACGGGGGAA
TCACCGACATGCTCACAGAACTCGCAAACTTTGAGAAGAACGTGAGCCAAGCTATCCACAAGTACAATGC
TTACAGAAAAGCAGCATCTGTTATAGCAAAATACCCACACAAAATAAAGAGTGGAGCTGAAGCTAAGAAA
TTGCCTGGAGTAGGAACAAAAATTGCTGAAAAGATTGATGAGTTTTTAGCAACTGGAAAATTACGTAAAC
TGGAAAAGATTCGGCAGGATGATACGAGTTCATCCATCAATTTCCTGACTCGAGTTAGTGGCATTGGTCC
ATCTGCTGCAAGGAAGTTTGTAGATGAAGGAATTAAAACACTAGAAGATCTCAGAAAAAATGAAGATAAA
TTGAACCATCATCAGCGAATTGGGCTGAAATATTTTGGGGACTTTGAAAAAAGAATTCCTCGTGAAGAGA
TGTTACAAATGCAAGATATTGTACTAAATGAAGTTAAAAAAGTGGATTCTGAATACATTGCTACAGTCTG
TGGCAGTTTCAGAAGAGGTGCAGAGTCCAGTGGTGACATGGATGTTCTCCTGACCCATCCCAGCTTCACT
TCAGAATCAACCAAACAGCCAAAACTGTTACATCAGGTTGTGGAGCAGTTACAAAAGGTTCATTTTATCA
CAGATACCCTGTCAAAGGGTGAGACAAAGTTCATGGGTGTTTGCCAGCTTCCCAGTAAAAATGATGAAAA
AGAATATCCACACAGAAGAATTGATATCAGGTTGATACCCAAAGATCAGTATTACTGTGGTGTTCTCTAT
TTCACTGGGAGTGATATTTTCAATAAGAATATGAGGGCTCATGCCCTAGAAAAGGGTTTCACAATCAATG
AGTACACCATCCGTCCCCGGGGACGCACTGGACGTGCAGGAGAACCCCTGCCAGTGGATAGTGAAAAAGA
CATCTTTGATTACATCCAGTGGAAATACCGGGAACCCAAGGACCGGAGCGAATGAAAGGGTGGGCGCGCC
GACCCAGCTTTCTTGTACAAAGTGGTTGATCTAGTTCTAGAGCGGCCGCGGATCCCGCCCCTCTCCCTCC
CCCCCCCCTAACGTTACTGGCCGAAGCCGCTTGGAATAAGGCCGGTGTGCGTTTGTCTATATGTTATTTT
CCACCATATTGCCGTCTTTTGGCAATGTGAGGGCCCGGAAACCTGGCCCTGTCTTCTTGACGAGCATTCC
TAGGGGTCTTTCCCCTCTCGCCAAAGGAATGCAAGGTCTGTTGAATGTCGTGAAGGAAGCAGTTCCTCTG
GAAGCTTCTTGAAGACAAACAACGTCTGTAGCGACCCTTTGCAGGCAGCGGAACCCCCCACCTGGCGACA
GGTGCCTCTGCGGCCAAAAGCCACGTGTATAAGATACACCTGCAAAGGCGGCACAACCCCAGTGCCACGT
TGTGAGTTGGATAGTTGTGGAAAGAGTCAAATGGCTCTCCTCAAGCGTATTCAACAAGGGGCTGAAGGAT
GCCCAGAAGGTACCCCATTGTATGGGATCTGATCTGGGGCCTCGGTGCACATGCTTTACATGTGTTTAGT
CGAGGTTAAAAAAACGTCTAGGCCCCCCGAACCACGGGGACGTGGTTTTCCTTTGAAAAACACGATGATA
AGCTTGCCACAACCATGGCTGAACAAGATGGATTGCACGCAGGTTCTCCGGCCGCTTGGGTGGAGAGGCT
ATTCGGCTATGACTGGGCACAACAGACAATCGGCTGCTCTGATGCCGCCGTGTTCCGGCTGTCAGCGCAG
GGGCGCCCGGTTCTTTTTGTCAAGACCGACCTGTCCGGTGCCCTGAATGAACTGCAGGACGAGGCAGCGC
GGCTATCGTGGCTGGCCACGACGGGCGTTCCTTGCGCAGCTGTGCTCGACGTTGTCACTGAAGCGGGAAG
GGACTGGCTGCTATTGGGCGAAGTGCCGGGGCAGGATCTCCTGTCATCTCACCTTGCTCCTGCCGAGAAA
GTATCCATCATGGCTGATGCAATGCGGCGGCTGCATACGCTTGATCCGGCTACCTGCCCATTCGACCACC
AAGCGAAACATCGCATCGAGCGAGCACGTACTCGGATGGAAGCCGGTCTTGTCGATCAGGATGATCTGGA
CGAAGAGCATCAGGGGCTCGCGCCAGCCGAACTGTTCGCCAGGCTCAAGGCGCGCATGCCCGACGGCGAG
GATCTCGTCGTGACCCATGGCGATGCCTGCTTGCCGAATATCATGGTGGAAAATGGCCGCTTTTCTGGAT
TCATCGACTGTGGCCGGCTGGGTGTGGCGGACCGCTATCAGGACATAGCGTTGGCTACCCGTGATATTGC
TGAAGAGCTTGGCGGCGAATGGGCTGACCGCTTCCTCGTGCTTTACGGTATCGCCGCTCCCGATTCGCAG
CGCATCGCCTTCTATCGCCTTCTTGACGAGTTCTTCTGAACGCGTCTGGAACAATCAACCTCTGGATTAC
AAAATTTGTGAAAGATTGACTGGTATTCTTAACTATGTTGCTCCTTTTACGCTATGTGGATACGCTGCTT
TAATGCCTTTGTATCATGCTATTGCTTCCCGTATGGCTTTCATTTTCTCCTCCTTGTATAAATCCTGGTT
GCTGTCTCTTTATGAGGAGTTGTGGCCCGTTGTCAGGCAACGTGGCGTGGTGTGCACTGTGTTTGCTGAC
GCAACCCCCACTGGTTGGGGCATTGCCACCACCTGTCAGCTCCTTTCCGGGACTTTCGCTTTCCCCCTCC
CTATTGCCACGGCGGAACTCATCGCCGCCTGCCTTGCCCGCTGCTGGACAGGGGCTCGGCTGTTGGGCAC
TGACAATTCCGTGGTGTTGTCGGGGAAGCTGACGTCCTTTCCATGGCTGCTCGCCTGTGTTGCCACCTGG
ATTCTGCGCGGGACGTCCTTCTGCTACGTCCCTTCGGCCCTCAATCCAGCGGACCTTCCTTCCCGCGGCC
TGCTGCCGGCTCTGCGGCCTCTTCCGCGTCTTCGCCTTCGCCCTCAGACGAGTCGGATCTCCCTTTGGGC
CGCCTCCCCGCCTGGAATTAATTCTGCAGTCGAGACCTAGAAAAACATGGAGCAATCACAAGTAGCAATA
CAGCAGCTACCAATGCTGATTGTGCCTGGCTAGAAGCACAAGAGGAGGAGGAGGTGGGTTTTCCAGTCAC
ACCTCAGGTACCTTTAAGACCAATGACTTACAAGGCAGCTGTAGATCTTAGCCACTTTTTAAAAGAAAAG
AGGGGACTGGAAGGGCTAATTCACTCCCAACGAAGACAAGATATCCTTGATCTGTGGATCTACCACACAC
AAGGCTACTTCCCTGATTAGCAGAACTACACACCAGGGCCAGGGGTCAGATATCCACTGACCTTTGGATG
GTGCTACAAGCTAGTACCAGTTGAGCCAGATAAGGTAGAAGAGGCCAATAAAGGAGAGAACACCAGCTTG
TTACACCCTGTGAGCCTGCATGGGATGGATGACCCGGAGAGAGAAGTGTTAGAGTGGAGGTTTGACAGCC
GCCTAGCATTTCATCACGTGGCCCGAGAGCTGCATCCGGAGTACTTCAAGAACTGCTGATATCGAGCTTG
CTACAAGGGACTTTCCGCTGGGGACTTTCCAGGGAGGCGTGGCCTGGGCGGGACTGGGGAGTGGCGAGCC
CTCAGATCCTGCATATAAGCAGCTGCTTTTTGCCTGTACTGGGTCTCTCTGGTTAGACCAGATCTGAGCC
TGGGAGCTCTCTGGCTAACTAGGGAACCCACTGCTTAAGCCTCAATAAAGCTTGCCTTGAGTGCTTCAAG
TAGTGTGTGCCCGTCTGTTGTGTGACTCTGGTAACTAGAGATCCCTCAGACCCTTTTAGTCAGTGTGGAA
AATCTCTAGCAGTAGTAGTTCATGTCATCTTATTATTCAGTATTTATAACTTGCAAAGAAATGAATATCA
GAGAGTGAGAGGCCTTGACATTGCTAGCGTTTACCGTCGACCTCTAGCTAGAGCTTGGCGTAATCATGGT
CATAGCTGTTTCCTGTGTGAAATTGTTATCCGCTCACAATTCCACACAACATACGAGCCGGAAGCATAAA
GTGTAAAGCCTGGGGTGCCTAATGAGTGAGCTAACTCACATTAATTGCGTTGCGCTCACTGCCCGCTTTC
CAGTCGGGAAACCTGTCGTGCCAGCTGCATTAATGAATCGGCCAACGCGCGGGGAGAGGCGGTTTGCGTA
TTGGGCGCTCTTCCGCTTCCTCGCTCACTGACTCGCTGCGCTCGGTCGTTCGGCTGCGGCGAGCGGTATC
AGCTCACTCAAAGGCGGTAATACGGTTATCCACAGAATCAGGGGATAACGCAGGAAAGAACATGTGAGCA
AAAGGCCAGCAAAAGGCCAGGAACCGTAAAAAGGCCGCGTTGCTGGCGTTTTTCCATAGGCTCCGCCCCC
CTGACGAGCATCACAAAAATCGACGCTCAAGTCAGAGGTGGCGAAACCCGACAGGACTATAAAGATACCA
GGCGTTTCCCCCTGGAAGCTCCCTCGTGCGCTCTCCTGTTCCGACCCTGCCGCTTACCGGATACCTGTCC
GCCTTTCTCCCTTCGGGAAGCGTGGCGCTTTCTCATAGCTCACGCTGTAGGTATCTCAGTTCGGTGTAGG
TCGTTCGCTCCAAGCTGGGCTGTGTGCACGAACCCCCCGTTCAGCCCGACCGCTGCGCCTTATCCGGTAA
CTATCGTCTTGAGTCCAACCCGGTAAGACACGACTTATCGCCACTGGCAGCAGCCACTGGTAACAGGATT
AGCAGAGCGAGGTATGTAGGCGGTGCTACAGAGTTCTTGAAGTGGTGGCCTAACTACGGCTACACTAGAA
GAACAGTATTTGGTATCTGCGCTCTGCTGAAGCCAGTTACCTTCGGAAAAAGAGTTGGTAGCTCTTGATC
CGGCAAACAAACCACCGCTGGTAGCGGTGGTTTTTTTGTTTGCAAGCAGCAGATTACGCGCAGAAAAAAA
GGATCTCAAGAAGATCCTTTGATCTTTTCTACGGGGTCTGACGCTCAGTGGAACGAAAACTCACGTTAAG
GGATTTTGGTCATGAGATTATCAAAAAGGATCTTCACCTAGATCCTTTTAAATTAAAAATGAAGTTTTAA
ATCAATCTAAAGTATATATGAGTAAACTTGGTCTGACAGTTACCAATGCTTAATCAGTGAGGCACCTATC
TCAGCGATCTGTCTATTTCGTTCATCCATAGTTGCCTGACTCCCCGTCGTGTAGATAACTACGATACGGG
AGGGCTTACCATCTGGCCCCAGTGCTGCAATGATACCGCGAGACCCACGCTCACCGGCTCCAGATTTATC
AGCAATAAACCAGCCAGCCGGAAGGGCCGAGCGCAGAAGTGGTCCTGCAACTTTATCCGCCTCCATCCAG
TCTATTAATTGTTGCCGGGAAGCTAGAGTAAGTAGTTCGCCAGTTAATAGTTTGCGCAACGTTGTTGCCA
TTGCTACAGGCATCGTGGTGTCACGCTCGTCGTTTGGTATGGCTTCATTCAGCTCCGGTTCCCAACGATC
AAGGCGAGTTACATGATCCCCCATGTTGTGCAAAAAAGCGGTTAGCTCCTTCGGTCCTCCGATCGTTGTC
AGAAGTAAGTTGGCCGCAGTGTTATCACTCATGGTTATGGCAGCACTGCATAATTCTCTTACTGTCATGC
CATCCGTAAGATGCTTTTCTGTGACTGGTGAGTACTCAACCAAGTCATTCTGAGAATAGTGTATGCGGCG
ACCGAGTTGCTCTTGCCCGGCGTCAATACGGGATAATACCGCGCCACATAGCAGAACTTTAAAAGTGCTC
ATCATTGGAAAACGTTCTTCGGGGCGAAAACTCTCAAGGATCTTACCGCTGTTGAGATCCAGTTCGATGT
AACCCACTCGTGCACCCAACTGATCTTCAGCATCTTTTACTTTCACCAGCGTTTCTGGGTGAGCAAAAAC
AGGAAGGCAAAATGCCGCAAAAAAGGGAATAAGGGCGACACGGAAATGTTGAATACTCATACTCTTCCTT
TTTCAATATTATTGAAGCATTTATCAGGGTTATTGTCTCATGAGCGGATACATATTTGAATGTATTTAGA
AAAATAAACAAATAGGGGTTCCGCGCACATTTCCCCGAAAAGTGCCACCTGACGTCGACGGATCGGGAGA
TCAACTTGTTTATTGCAGCTTATAATGGTTACAAATAAAGCAATAGCATCACAAATTTCACAAATAAAGC
ATTTTTTTCACTGCATTCTAGTTGTGGTTTGTCCAAACTCATCAATGTATCTTATCATGTCTGGATCAAC
TGGATAACTCAAGCTAACCAAAATCATCCCAAACTTCCCACCCCATACCCTATTACCACTGCCAATTACC
TGTGGTTTCATTTACTCTAAACCTGTGATTCCTCTGAATTATTTTCATTTTAAAGAAATTGTATTTGTTA
AATATGTACTACAAACTTAGTAGT
Features (pLannotate 1.2.2; 27 found; start..end, strand, type, name):
    377..634     +  LTR            5' LTR (truncated): truncated 5' long terminal repeat (LTR) from HIV-1
    681..806     +  misc_feature   HIV-1 Ψ: packaging signal of human immunodeficiency virus type 1
    790..1128    +  CDS            HIV-1 gag (fragment): gag protein from human immunodeficiency virus 1; gag
   1303..1536    +  misc_feature   RRE: The Rev response element (RRE) of HIV-1 allows for Rev-dependent mRNA export from the nucleus to the cytoplasm.
   1913..2013    +  CDS            Rev (fragment): human immunodeficiency virus 1 (HIV-1) Rev protein; rev; enhances nuclear export of unspliced and incompletely spliced viral mRNAs
   2028..2143    +  misc_feature   cPPT/CTS: central polypurine tract and central termination sequence of HIV-1 (lacking the first T)
   2201..2504    +  enhancer       CMV enhancer: human cytomegalovirus immediate early enhancer
   2505..2708    +  promoter       CMV promoter: human cytomegalovirus (CMV) immediate early promoter
   2823..2847    +  protein_bind   attB1: mutant version of attB; recombination site for the Gateway® BP reaction BP Clonase™
   2870..2894    +  CDS            3xFLAG (fragment): three tandem FLAG® epitope tags
   2898..3902    +  CDS            POLB: DPOLB_HUMAN - Experimental evidence at protein level: Swiss-Prot protein existence level 1. Repair polymerase that plays a key role in base-excision repair. Has 5'-deoxyribose-5-phosphate lyase (dRP lyase) activity that removes the 5' sugar phosphate and also acts as a DNA polymerase that adds one nucleotide to the 3' end of the arising single-nucleotide gap. Conducts 'gap-filling' DNA synthesis in a stepwise distributive fashion rather than in a processive fashion as for other DNA polymerases. From Homo sapiens (Human).
   3922..3946    -  protein_bind   attB2: mutant version of attB; recombination site for the Gateway® BP reaction BP Clonase™
   3951..3969    -  misc_feature   MCS (fragment): pBluescript multiple cloning site
   4089..4551    +  misc_feature   IRES: internal ribosome entry site (IRES) of the encephalomyocarditis virus (EMCV)
   4570..5359    +  CDS            NeoR/KanR (fragment): aminoglycoside phosphotransferase from Tn5; aph(3')-II (or nptII); confers resistance to neomycin, kanamycin, and G418 (Geneticin®)
   5373..5961    +  misc_feature   WPRE: woodchuck hepatitis virus posttranscriptional regulatory element
   5978..6496    +  CDS            nef (fragment): NEF_HV1BR - Experimental evidence at protein level: Swiss-Prot protein existence level 1. Extracellular Nef protein targets CD4(+) T-lymphocytes for apoptosis by interacting with CXCR4 surface receptors (PubMed:14990729). From Human immunodeficiency virus type 1 group M subtype B (isolate BRU/LAI) (HIV-1).
   6544..6801    +  LTR            5' LTR (truncated): truncated 5' long terminal repeat (LTR) from HIV-1
   6953..6969    -  protein_bind   lac operator: The lac repressor binds to the lac operator to inhibit transcription in E. coli. This inhibition can be relieved by adding lactose or isopropyl-β-D-thiogalactopyranoside (IPTG). lac repressor encoded by lacI
   6977..7007    -  promoter       lac promoter: promoter for the E. coli lac operon
   7022..7043    -  protein_bind   CAP binding site: CAP binding activates transcription in the presence of cAMP. E. coli catabolite activator protein
   7056..7148    -  CDS            lacI (fragment): lac repressor; lacI; The lac repressor binds to the lac operator to inhibit transcription in E. coli. This inhibition can be relieved by adding lactose or isopropyl-β-D-thiogalactopyranoside (IPTG).
   7331..7919    -  rep_origin     ori: high-copy-number ColE1/pMB1/pBR322/pUC origin of replication
   8090..8950    -  CDS            AmpR: β-lactamase; bla; confers resistance to ampicillin, carbenicillin, and related antibiotics
   8951..9055    -  promoter       AmpR promoter: bla
   9103..9237    +  polyA_signal   SV40 poly(A) signal: SV40 polyadenylation signal
   9404..329     +  CDS            nef (fragment) (across the origin): NEF_HV1BR - Experimental evidence at protein level: Swiss-Prot protein existence level 1. Extracellular Nef protein targets CD4(+) T-lymphocytes for apoptosis by interacting with CXCR4 surface receptors (PubMed:14990729). From Human immunodeficiency virus type 1 group M subtype B (isolate BRU/LAI) (HIV-1).
