[The description below was written by a language model from this plasmid's Addgene catalogue record and pLannotate feature annotations shown in this document.]
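Description:
pLVX-Flag-Polß(TM)-IRES-neo is an HIV-1-based lentiviral vector for mammalian expression, built on the Gateway-adapted pLVX-GWB-IRES-neo backbone (about 9.4 kb in total). In bacteria it is maintained through a high-copy ColE1/pUC-type origin and selected with ampicillin via the β-lactamase gene. The viral portion contains LTR sequences at both ends, the Ψ packaging signal with an adjoining gag fragment, the Rev response element for Rev-dependent nuclear export of the genomic RNA, and the cPPT/CTS element. A WPRE upstream of the 3' LTR boosts transcript stability and expression. The nef fragments called next to each LTR most likely reflect viral sequence overlapping the U3 region rather than an expressed gene.

The payload is human DNA polymerase beta (POLB), the gap-filling polymerase and dRP lyase of base-excision repair. It carries an N-terminal Flag epitope and a triple mutation, L301R/V303R/V306R, abbreviated "TM". The open reading frame is flanked by attB1 and attB2 sites left by Gateway recombination from an entry clone. The CMV immediate-early enhancer and promoter drive its transcription. Downstream, an EMCV IRES allows the same transcript to direct translation of the Tn5 neomycin phosphotransferase, so G418 resistance is coupled to expression of the tagged polymerase.

The recorded purpose is mammalian expression of the Flag-tagged mutant protein with neomycin selection, either by transfection or by viral transduction to derive stable cell populations. The record does not state the functional effect of the three substitutions. The associated publication concerns the interaction between XRCC1 and polymerase beta and its regulation by HSP90, which suggests the mutant is used to study that DNA-repair complex.
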