Addgene plasmid #128671: pLVX-Flag-Polß(TM)-IRES-neo
Purpose: mammalian expression of Flag-Polß(TM: L301R/V303R/V306R) protein with neomycin selection
Depositing lab: Robert Sobol. Depositing organization: University of Pittsburgh (University, School of Medicine, and Cancer Institute). Publication: HSP90 regulates DNA repair via the interaction between XRCC1 and DNA polymerase beta. Fang Q, Inanc B, Schamus S, Wang XH, Wei L, Brown AR, Svilar D, Sugrue KF, Goellner EM, Zeng X, Yates NA, Lan L, Vens C, Sobol RW. Nat Commun. 2014 Nov 26;5:5513. doi: 10.1038/ncomms6513. PubMed 25423885.
Backbone
  Vector backbone: pLVX-GWB-IRES-neo
  Backbone size w/o insert (bp): 8316
  Total vector size (bp): 9405
  Vector type: Mammalian Expression, Lentiviral
  Selectable markers: Neomycin (select with G418)
Growth in bacteria
  Bacterial resistance: Ampicillin, 100 μg/mL
  Growth temperature: 37°C
  Growth strain: NEB Stable
  Copy number: Unknown
Gene/Insert
  Gene/Insert name: PolB (alt name: DNA polymerase beta)
  Species: H. sapiens (human)
  Insert size (bp): 1038
  Mutation: L301R/V303R/V306R
  GenBank ID: NM_002690
  Entrez Gene: POLB
  Promoter: CMV
  Tag / fusion protein: Flag (N terminal on insert)
  Cloning method: Gateway Cloning
  Sequencing primers: 5′ M13 forward for pENTR vector; 3′ M13 reverse for pENTR vector
Terms and licenses: Academic/Nonprofit Terms; Industry Terms: Not Available to Industry
How to cite: pLVX-Flag-Polß(TM)-IRES-neo was a gift from Robert Sobol (Addgene plasmid # 128671 ; http://n2t.net/addgene:128671 ; RRID:Addgene_128671)
